>Addgene plasmid #186833 | pCAGGS-FLAG-BMAL1-S516A | addgene full sequence | sequence record 370056 | Addgene NGS Result
GGTCGACATTGATTATTGACTAGTTATTAATAGTAATCAATTACGGGGTCATTAGTTCATAGCCCATATA
TGGAGTTCCGCGTTACATAACTTACGGTAAATGGCCCGCCTGGCTGACCGCCCAACGACCCCCGCCCATT
GACGTCAATAATGACGTATGTTCCCATAGTAACGCCAATAGGGACTTTCCATTGACGTCAATGGGTGGAG
TATTTACGGTAAACTGCCCACTTGGCAGTACATCAAGTGTATCATATGCCAAGTACGCCCCCTATTGACG
TCAATGACGGTAAATGGCCCGCCTGGCATTATGCCCAGTACATGACCTTATGGGACTTTCCTACTTGGCA
GTACATCTACGTATTAGTCATCGCTATTACCATGGTCGAGGTGAGCCCCACGTTCTGCTTCACTCTCCCC
ATCTCCCCCCCCTCCCCACCCCCAATTTTGTATTTATTTATTTTTTAATTATTTTGTGCAGCGATGGGGG
CGGGGGGGGGGGGGGSGCGCGCCRGGSGGGGSGGGGSGGGGSGRGGGGSGGGGSGGGGSGAGGCGGAGAG
GTGCGGCGGCAGCCAATCAGAGCGGCGCGCTCCGAAAGTTTCCTTTTATGGCGAGGCGGCGGCGGCGGCG
GCCCTATAAAAAGCGAAGCGCGCGGCGGGCGGGAGTCGCTGCGCGCTGCCTTCGCCCCGTGCCCCGCTCC
GCCGCCGCCTCGCGCCGCCCGCCCCGGCTCTGACTGACCGCGTTACTCCCACAGGTGAGCGGGCGGGACG
GCCCTTCTCCTCCGGGCTGTAATTAGCGCTTGGTTTAATGACGGCTTGTTTCTTTTCTGTGGCTGCGTGA
AAGCCTTGAGGGGCTCCGGGAGGGCCCTTTGTGCGGGGGGAGCGGCTCGGGGGGTGCGTGCGTGTGTGTG
TGCGTGGGGAGCGCCGCGTGCGGCTCCGCGCTGCCCGGCGGCTGTGAGCGCTGCGGGCGCGGCGCGGGGC
TTTGTGCGCTCCGCAGTGTGCGCGAGGGGAGCGCGGCCGGGGGCGGTGCCCCGCGGTGCGGGGGGGGCTG
CGAGGGGAACAAAGGCTGCGTGCGGGGTGTGTGCGTGGGGGGGTGAGCAGGGGGTGTGGGCGCGTCGGTC
GGGCTGCAACCCCCCCTGCACCCCCCTCCCCGAGTTGCTGAGCACGGCCCGGCTTCGGGTGCGGGGCTCC
GTACGGGGCGTGGCGCGGGGCTCGCCGTGCCGGGCGGGGGGTGGCGGCAGGTGGGGGTGCCGGGCGGGGC
GGGGCCGCCTCGGGCCGGGGRGGGCTCGGGGGAGGGGCGCGGCGGCCCCCGGAGCGCCGGCGGCTGTCGA
GGCGCGGCGAGCCGCAGCCATTGCCTTTTATGGTAATCGTGCGAGAGGGCGCAGGGACTTCCTTTGTCCC
AAATCTGTGCGGAGCCGAAATCTGGGAGGCGCCGCCGCACCCCCTCTAGCGGGCGCGGGGCGAAGCGGTG
CGGCGCCGGCAGGAAGGAAATGGGCGGGGAGGGCCTTCGTGCGTCGCCGCGCCGCCGTCCCCTTCTCCCT
CTCCAGCCTCGGGGCTGTCCGCGGGGGGACGGCTGCCTTCGGGGGGGACGGGGCAGGGCGGGGTTCGGCT
TCTGGCGTGTGACCGGCGGCTCTAGAGCCTCTGCTAACCATGTTCATGCCTTCTTCTTTTTCCTACAGCT
CCTGGGCAACGTGCTGGTTATTGTGCTGTCTCATCATTTTGGCAAAGAATTCACCATGGATTACAAGGAT
GACGACGATAAGTGCGGCCGCGCGGACCAGAGAATGGACATTTCCTCAACCATCAGCGACTTCATGTCTC
CGGGCCCCACCGACCTACTCTCCGGTTCCCTGGGCACCAGTGGTGTGGACTGCAATCGCAAGAGGAAAGG
CAGTGCCACTGACTACCAAGAAAGTATGGACACAGACAAAGATGACCCTCATGGAAGGTTAGAATATGCA
GAACACCAAGGAAGGATCAAGAATGCAAGGGAGGCCCACAGTCAGATTGAAAAGAGGCGTCGGGACAAAA
TGAACAGTTTCATTGATGAATTGGCTTCTTTGGTACCAACATGCAATGCAATGTCCAGGAAGTTAGATAA
ACTCACCGTGCTAAGGATGGCTGTTCAGCACATGAAAACTTTGAGAGGTGCCACCAACCCATACACAGAA
GCAAACTACAAGCCAACATTTCTATCAGATGACGAACTGAAACACCTAATTCTCAGGGCAGCAGATGGAT
TTTTGTTTGTCGTAGGATGTGACCGAGGGAAGATCCTCTTTGTCTCCGAGTCTGTCTTCAAGATCCTCAA
TTATAGCCAGAATGACCTTATTGGCCAGAGCTTGTTTGACTACCTGCATCCAAAAGATATTGCCAAAGTT
AAGGAACAGCTATCTTCCTCGGACACTGCGCCCCGGGAGCGACTCATTGATGCCAAGACTGGACTTCCGG
TTAAAACGGATATAACCCCTGGGCCCTCCCGGCTATGCTCTGGAGCCCGCCGCTCTTTCTTCTGTAGAAT
GAAGTGCAACAGGCCTTCAGTAAAGGTGGAAGATAAGGACTTCGCCTCTACCTGTTCAAAGAAAAAAGCA
GATCGAAAAAGCTTCTGCACAATCCACAGCACAGGCTATTTGAAAAGCTGGCCACCCACGAAGATGGGGC
TGGACGAAGACAATGAGCCAGACAACGAGGGCTGCAACCTCAGCTGCCTCGTTGCAATCGGGCGCCTGCA
CTCGCACATGGTTCCACAACCAGCGAACGGGGAAATACGGGTGAAATCTATGGAGTACGTTTCTCGACAC
GCAATAGATGGGAAATTTGTTTTTGTAGATCAGAGGGCGACAGCTATTTTGGCGTATCTACCACAGGAAC
TTCTAGGTACATCATGTTATGAGTATTTTCATCAAGACGACATAGGACACCTCGCAGAATGTCACAGGCA
AGTTTTACAGACAAGAGAAAAGATCACAACTAATTGCTATAAGTTTAAGATCAAAGATGGTTCTTTTATC
ACGCTACGAAGTCGATGGTTCAGTTTCATGAACCCGTGGACCAAGGAAGTTGAATACATTGTCTCAACCA
ACACTGTTGTTTTAGCCAATGTCCTGGAAGGCGGGGACCCAACCTTCCCGCAGCTAACAGCACCCCCCCA
CAGCATGGACAGCATGCTGCCCTCTGGAGAAGGTGGCCCAAAGAGGACTCATCCCACTGTCCCAGGCATT
CCAGGGGGAACCAGAGCCGGAGCAGGAAAAATAGGTCGAATGATCGCGGAGGAAATCATGGAAATCCACA
GGATAAGAGGGTCATCGCCTTCCGCATGTGGCTCCAGCCCGCTGAACATCACAAGTACGCCTCCCCCTGA
TGCCTCTTCTCCAGGAGGCAAGAAGATTCTAAATGGAGGGACTCCAGACATTCCTTCCACTGGACTATTA
CCAGGGCAGGCTCAGGAGACCCCAGGGTATCCCTATTCTGATAGTTCTTCTATTCTTGGTGAGAACCCCC
ACATAGGCATCGATATGATAGATAACGACCAAGGATCAAGTAGTCCCAGTAACGATGAGGCAGCAATGGC
TGTCATCATGAGCCTCTTGGAAGCAGATGCGGGGCTGGGTGGCCCCGTTGACTTTAGTGACTTGCCATGG
CCGCTGTAGGAATTCACTCCTCAGGTGCAGGCTGCCTATCAGAAGGTGGTGGCTGGTGTGGCCAATGCCC
TGGCTCACAAATACCACTGAGATCTTTTTCCCTCTGCCAAAAATTATGGGGACATCATGAAGCCCCTTGA
GCATCTGACTTCTGGCTAATAAAGGAAATTTATTTTCATTGCAATAGTGTGTTGGAATTTTTTGTGTCTC
TCACTCGGAAGGACATATGGGAGGGCAAATCATTTAAAACATCAGAATGAGTATTTGGTTTAGAGTTTGG
CAACATATGCCCATATGCTGGCTGCCATGAACAAAGGTTGGCTATAAAGAGGTCATCAGTATATGAAACA
GCCCCCTGCTGTCCATTCCTTATTCCATAGAAAAGCCTTGACTTGAGGTTAGATTTTTTTTATATTTTGT
TTTGTGTTATTTTTTTCTTTAACATCCCTAAAATTTTCCTTACATGTTTTACTAGCCAGATTTTTCCTCC
TCTCCTGACTACTCCCAGTCATAGCTGTCCCTCTTCTCTTATGGAGATCCCTCGACCTGCAGCCCAAGCT
TGGCGTAATCATGGTCATAGCTGTTTCCTGTGTGAAATTGTTATCCGCTCACAATTCCACACAACATACG
AGCCGGAAGCATAAAGTGTAAAGCCTGGGGTGCCTAATGAGTGAGCTAACTCACATTAATTGCGTTGCGC
TCACTGCCCGCTTTCCAGTCGGGAAACCTGTCGTGCCAGCGGATCCGCATCTCAATTAGTCAGCAACCAT
AGTCCCGCCCCTAACTCCGCCCATCCCGCCCCTAACTCCGCCCAGTTCCGCCCATTCTCCGCCCCATGGC
TGACTAATTTTTTTTATTTATGCAGAGGCCGAGGCCGCCTCGGCCTCTGAGCTATTCCAGAAGTAGTGAG
GAGGCTTTTTTGGAGGCCTAGGCTTTTGCAAAAAGCTAACTTGTTTATTGCAGCTTATAATGGTTACAAA
TAAAGCAATAGCATCACAAATTTCACAAATAAAGCATTTTTTTCACTGCATTCTAGTTGTGGTTTGTCCA
AACTCATCAATGTATCTTATCATGTCTGGATCCGCTGCATTAATGAATCGGCCAACGCGCGGGGAGAGGC
GGTTTGCGTATTGGGCGCTCTTCCGCTTCCTCGCTCACTGACTCGCTGCGCTCGGTCGTTCGGCTGCGGC
GAGCGGTATCAGCTCACTCAAAGGCGGTAATACGGTTATCCACAGAATCAGGGGATAACGCAGGAAAGAA
CATGTGAGCAAAAGGCCAGCAAAAGGCCAGGAACCGTAAAAAGGCCGCGTTGCTGGCGTTTTTCCATAGG
CTCCGCCCCCCTGACGAGCATCACAAAAATCGACGCTCAAGTCAGAGGTGGCGAAACCCGACAGGACTAT
AAAGATACCAGGCGTTTCCCCCTGGAAGCTCCCTCGTGCGCTCTCCTGTTCCGACCCTGCCGCTTACCGG
ATACCTGTCCGCCTTTCTCCCTTCGGGAAGCGTGGCGCTTTCTCATAGCTCACGCTGTAGGTATCTCAGT
TCGGTGTAGGTCGTTCGCTCCAAGCTGGGCTGTGTGCACGAACCCCCCGTTCAGCCCGACCGCTGCGCCT
TATCCGGTAACTATCGTCTTGAGTCCAACCCGGTAAGACACGACTTATCGCCACTGGCAGCAGCCACTGG
TAACAGGATTAGCAGAGCGAGGTATGTAGGCGGTGCTACAGAGTTCTTGAAGTGGTGGCCTAACTACGGC
TACACTAGAAGAACAGTATTTGGTATCTGCGCTCTGCTGAAGCCAGTTACCTTCGGAAAAAGAGTTGGTA
GCTCTTGATCCGGCAAACAAACCACCGCTGGTAGCGGTGGTTTTTTTGTTTGCAAGCAGCAGATTACGCG
CAGAAAAAAAGGATCTCAAGAAGATCCTTTGATCTTTTCTACGGGGTCTGACGCTCAGTGGAACGAAAAC
TCACGTTAAGGGATTTTGGTCATGAGATTATCAAAAAGGATCTTCACCTAGATCCTTTTAAATTAAAAAT
GAAGTTTTAAATCAATCTAAAGTATATATGAGTAAACTTGGTCTGACAGTTACCAATGCTTAATCAGTGA
GGCACCTATCTCAGCGATCTGTCTATTTCGTTCATCCATAGTTGCCTGACTCCCCGTCGTGTAGATAACT
ACGATACGGGAGGGCTTACCATCTGGCCCCAGTGCTGCAATGATACCGCGAGACCCACGCTCACCGGCTC
CAGATTTATCAGCAATAAACCAGCCAGCCGGAAGGGCCGAGCGCAGAAGTGGTCCTGCAACTTTATCCGC
CTCCATCCAGTCTATTAATTGTTGCCGGGAAGCTAGAGTAAGTAGTTCGCCAGTTAATAGTTTGCGCAAC
GTTGTTGCCATTGCTACAGGCATCGTGGTGTCACGCTCGTCGTTTGGTATGGCTTCATTCAGCTCCGGTT
CCCAACGATCAAGGCGAGTTACATGATCCCCCATGTTGTGCAAAAAAGCGGTTAGCTCCTTCGGTCCTCC
GATCGTTGTCAGAAGTAAGTTGGCCGCAGTGTTATCACTCATGGTTATGGCAGCACTGCATAATTCTCTT
ACTGTCATGCCATCCGTAAGATGCTTTTCTGTGACTGGTGAGTACTCAACCAAGTCATTCTGAGAATAGT
GTATGCGGCGACCGAGTTGCTCTTGCCCGGCGTCAATACGGGATAATACCGCGCCACATAGCAGAACTTT
AAAAGTGCTCATCATTGGAAAACGTTCTTCGGGGCGAAAACTCTCAAGGATCTTACCGCTGTTGAGATCC
AGTTCGATGTAACCCACTCGTGCACCCAACTGATCTTCAGCATCTTTTACTTTCACCAGCGTTTCTGGGT
GAGCAAAAACAGGAAGGCAAAATGCCGCAAAAAAGGGAATAAGGGCGACACGGAAATGTTGAATACTCAT
ACTCTTCCTTTTTCAATATTATTGAAGCATTTATCAGGGTTATTGTCTCATGAGCGGATACATATTTGAA
TGTATTTAGAAAAATAAACAAATAGGGGTTCCGCGCACATTTCCCCGAAAAGTGCCACCTG
Features (pLannotate 1.2.2; 19 found; start..end, strand, type, name):
      5..384     +  enhancer       CMV enhancer: human cytomegalovirus immediate early enhancer
    386..661     +  promoter       chicken β-actin promoter: No description available
    662..1678    +  intron         chimeric intron: chimera between introns from chicken β-actin and rabbit β-globin
   1676..1735    +  CDS            HBB (fragment): HBB_LEPEU - Experimental evidence at protein level: Swiss-Prot protein existence level 1. Involved in oxygen transport from the lung to the various peripheral tissues. From Lepus europaeus (European hare).
   1739..1762    +  CDS            3xFLAG (fragment): three tandem FLAG® epitope tags
   1772..3646    +  CDS            ARNTL: BMAL1_HUMAN - Also known as BHLHE5, BMAL1, MOP3, PASD3. Experimental evidence at protein level: Swiss-Prot protein existence level 1. Transcriptional activator which forms a core component of the circadian clock. The circadian clock, an internal time-keeping system, regulates various physiological processes through the generation of approximately 24 hour circadian rhythms in gene expression, which are translated into rhythms in metabolism and behavior. It is derived from the Latin roots 'circa' (about) and 'diem' (day) and acts as an important regulator of a wide array of physiological functio
   3650..3727    +  CDS            HBB (fragment): HBB_PONPY - Experimental evidence at transcript level: Swiss-Prot protein existence level 2. Involved in oxygen transport from the lung to the various peripheral tissues. From Pongo pygmaeus (Bornean orangutan).
   3798..3853    +  polyA_signal   β-globin poly(A) signal: rabbit β-globin polyadenylation signal (Gil and Proudfoot, 1987)
   4238..4254    -  protein_bind   lac operator: The lac repressor binds to the lac operator to inhibit transcription in E. coli. This inhibition can be relieved by adding lactose or isopropyl-β-D-thiogalactopyranoside (IPTG). lac repressor encoded by lacI
   4262..4292    -  promoter       lac promoter: promoter for the E. coli lac operon
   4307..4328    -  protein_bind   CAP binding site: CAP binding activates transcription in the presence of cAMP. E. coli catabolite activator protein
   4341..4380    -  CDS            lacI (fragment): lac repressor; lacI; The lac repressor binds to the lac operator to inhibit transcription in E. coli. This inhibition can be relieved by adding lactose or isopropyl-β-D-thiogalactopyranoside (IPTG).
   4387..4409    +  promoter       SV40 promoter (fragment): SV40 enhancer and early promoter
   4433..4568    +  rep_origin     SV40 ori: SV40 origin of replication
   4588..4722    +  polyA_signal   SV40 poly(A) signal: SV40 polyadenylation signal
   4724..4778    -  CDS            lacI (fragment): lac repressor; lacI; The lac repressor binds to the lac operator to inhibit transcription in E. coli. This inhibition can be relieved by adding lactose or isopropyl-β-D-thiogalactopyranoside (IPTG).
   4961..5549    -  rep_origin     ori: high-copy-number ColE1/pMB1/pBR322/pUC origin of replication
   5720..6580    -  CDS            AmpR: β-lactamase; bla; confers resistance to ampicillin, carbenicillin, and related antibiotics
   6581..6685    -  promoter       AmpR promoter: bla
