[The description below was written by a language model from this plasmid's Addgene catalogue record and pLannotate feature annotations shown in this document.]
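Description:
pCAGGS-FLAG-BMAL1-S516A is a mammalian expression plasmid of roughly 6.7 kb built on the pCAGGS backbone. It is propagated in E. coli through a high-copy ColE1/pUC-type origin and selected with ampicillin via the β-lactamase gene and its native promoter. The backbone also carries an SV40 origin of replication, which can support episomal amplification in cells expressing SV40 large T antigen. An SV40 poly(A) signal and remnants of lac regulatory sequences (lac promoter, operator, CAP site, lacI fragments) are also present; these appear to be leftovers of vector construction rather than functional parts of the payload. No mammalian selection marker is annotated, so the plasmid is suited mainly to transient transfection.

The expression cassette uses the composite CAG promoter, made up of the CMV immediate-early enhancer, the chicken β-actin promoter and a chimeric β-actin/β-globin intron, which gives strong, broadly active transcription in mammalian cells. Downstream is a short FLAG epitope, annotated as a 24-nt fragment matching 3xFLAG and so consistent with a single FLAG unit. It is fused to the N-terminus of mouse Bmal1 (Arntl), whose coding region is about 1.88 kb; the annotation tool labelled it by its human homologue. Transcripts are terminated by the rabbit β-globin poly(A) signal, and the small HBB fragments flanking the insert are residual β-globin exon sequence typical of pCAGGS.

BMAL1 is a bHLH-PAS transcriptional activator and a core component of the circadian clock. This version carries a serine-to-alanine change at residue 516, which prevents phosphorylation at that position. The associated publication concerns CaMKIIδ-mediated activation of BMAL1, so the construct plausibly serves as a phospho-deficient mutant for comparison with wild-type protein, with FLAG allowing detection or immunoprecipitation.
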