Addgene plasmid #186833: pCAGGS-FLAG-BMAL1-S516A
Purpose: Expresses FLAG-BMAL1-S516A in mammalian cells
Depositing lab: Hung-Chun Chang. Publication: ISX-9 potentiates CaMKIIdelta-mediated BMAL1 activation to enhance circadian amplitude. Li H, Ou J, Li Y, Xu N, Li Q, Wu P, Peng C, Tang YC, Chang HC. Commun Biol. 2022 Jul 28;5(1):750. doi: 10.1038/s42003-022-03725-x. PubMed 35902736.
Backbone
  Vector backbone: pCAGGS
  Total vector size (bp): 6701
  Vector type: Mammalian Expression
Growth in bacteria
  Bacterial resistance: Ampicillin, 100 μg/mL
  Growth temperature: 37°C
  Growth strain: DH5alpha
  Copy number: High Copy
Gene/Insert
  Gene/Insert name: bmal1
  Species: M. musculus (mouse)
  Insert size (bp): 1878
  Mutation: changed Serine 516 to Alanine
  GenBank ID: NM_007489.4
  Entrez Gene: Bmal1 (a.k.a. Arnt3, Arntl, BMAL1b, MOP3, bHLHe5, bmal1b')
  Tag / fusion protein: FLAG (N terminal on backbone)
Terms and licenses: Academic/Nonprofit Terms; Industry Terms: Not Available to Industry
How to cite: pCAGGS-FLAG-BMAL1-S516A was a gift from Hung-Chun Chang (Addgene plasmid # 186833 ; http://n2t.net/addgene:186833 ; RRID:Addgene_186833)
